>Addgene plasmid #17196 | M48 GST-TEV-Chibby-N | addgene partial sequence | sequence record 53515 | pGEX5
TGGTTCCGCGTGGATCCCCGGAATTCGAAAAACCTGTATTTTCAGGGCATGCCTTTCTTTGGGAATACGT
TCAGTCCGAAGAAGACACCTCCTCGGAAGTCGGCATCTCTCTCCAACCTGCATTCTTTGGATCGATCAAC
CCGGGAGGTGGAGCTGGGCTTGGAATACGGATCCCCGACTATGAACCTGGCAGGGCAAAGCCTGAAGTTT
GAAAATGGCCAGTGGATAGCAGAGACATGACTCGAGCGGCCGCATCGTGACTGACTGACGATCTGCCTCG
CGCGTTTCGGTGATGACGGTGAAAACCTCTGACACATGCAGCTCCCGGAGACGGTCACAGCTTGTCTGTA
AGCGGATGCCGGGAGCAGACAAGCCCGTCAGGGCGCGTCAGCGGGTGTTGGCGGGTGTCGGGGCGCAGCC
ATGACCCAGTCACGTAGCGATAGCGGAGTGTATAATTCTTGAAGACGAAAGGGCCTCGTGATACGCCTAT
TTTTATAGGTTAATGTCATGATAATAATGGTTTCTTAGACGTCAGGTGGCACTTTTCGGGGAAATGTGCG
CGGAACCCCTATTTGTTTATTTTTCTAAATACATTCAAATATGTATCCGCTCATGAGACAATAACCCTGA
TAAATGCTTCAATAATATTGAAAAAGGAAGAGTATGAGTATTCAACATTTCCGTGTCGCCCTTATTCCCT
TTTTTGCGGCATTTTGCCTTCCTGTTTTAA
