[The description below was written by a language model from this plasmid's Addgene catalogue record.]
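Description:
M48 GST-TEV-Chibby-N is a bacterial expression plasmid built on the pGEX-4T-1 backbone (about 4.9 kb without insert) for producing a glutathione S-transferase fusion of the N-terminal half of human Chibby (CBY1) in E. coli. It is maintained under ampicillin selection; the record lists the copy number as unknown and provides no feature table, so the origin of replication and promoter are not explicitly stated. pGEX-series vectors generally use an IPTG-inducible tac promoter with a plasmid-borne lacI repressor and a pBR322-type origin.

The insert, roughly 190 bp, encodes amino acids 1–63 of Chibby. It was amplified by PCR and cloned between the EcoRI and XhoI sites of the vector's polylinker, placing it in frame downstream of the backbone-encoded GST tag. A TEV protease recognition site was introduced through the 5′ primer, so it sits between GST and the Chibby fragment. The fusion can therefore be captured on glutathione resin through GST, and the Chibby fragment can then be released by TEV cleavage, in addition to the thrombin site normally carried by pGEX-4T-1.

Chibby is described in the associated publication as a nuclear beta-catenin-associated antagonist of the Wnt/Wingless pathway. A truncated GST fusion of this kind is suited to producing recombinant protein for pull-down or in vitro binding assays and for mapping which region of Chibby mediates its interactions, although the record does not spell out the specific experiments for which this construct was used.
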