Addgene plasmid #17196: M48 GST-TEV-Chibby-N
Depositing lab: Randall Moon. Depositing organization: University of Washington. Publication: Chibby, a nuclear beta-catenin-associated antagonist of the Wnt/Wingless pathway. Takemaru K, Yamaguchi S, Lee YS, Zhang Y, Carthew RW, Moon RT. Nature. 2003 Apr 24. 422(6934):905-9. 10.1038/nature01570 PubMed 12712206.
Backbone
  Vector backbone: pGEX-4T-1
  Backbone manufacturer: Amersham
  Backbone size w/o insert (bp): 4900
  Vector type: Bacterial Expression
Growth in bacteria
  Bacterial resistance: Ampicillin, 100 μg/mL
  Growth temperature: 37°C
  Growth strain: DH5alpha
  Copy number: Unknown
Gene/Insert
  Gene/Insert name: Chibby
  Species: H. sapiens (human)
  Insert size (bp): 190
  Mutation: amino acids 1-63
  Entrez Gene: CBY1 (a.k.a. C22orf2, CBY, Chibby1, HS508I15A, PGEA1, PIGEA-14, PIGEA14, arb1)
  Tag / fusion protein: GST (N terminal on backbone)
  Cloning method: Restriction Enzyme; 5′ cloning site EcoRI (unknown if destroyed); 3′ cloning site XhoI (unknown if destroyed)
  Sequencing primers: 5′ pGEX 5'
Terms and licenses: Academic/Nonprofit Terms; Industry Terms: Not Available to Industry
Depositor comments: Description: The N terminal half (amino acids 1-63) of human Chibby was amplified by PCR and subcloned into EcoR1 and Xho1 sites of pGEX-4T-1. A TEV protease site was included in the 5' primer. Reference: K. Takemaru et al., Nature 422: 905 (2003)
How to cite: M48 GST-TEV-Chibby-N was a gift from Randall Moon (Addgene plasmid # 17196 ; http://n2t.net/addgene:17196 ; RRID:Addgene_17196)
